>Addgene plasmid #71955 | Jam4.1-AP-His | depositor full sequence | sequence record 136233 | Jam4.1-AP-His sequence 7229 bps
GTCGAGGTCTCGACGGTATCGATTGACATTGATTATTGACTAGCTAGTTATTAATAGTAATCAATTACGG
GGTCATTAGTTCATAGCCCATATATGGAGTTCCGCGTTACATAACTTACGGTAAATGGCCCGCCTGGCTG
ACCGCCCAACGACCCCCGCCCATTGACGTCAATAATGACGTATGTTCCCATAGTAACGCCAATAGGGACT
TTCCATTGACGTCAATGGGTGGAGTATTTACGGTAAACTGCCCACTTGGCAGTACATCAAGTGTATCATA
TGCCAAGTCCGCCCCCTATTGACGTCAATGACGGTAAATGGCCCGCCTGGCATTATGCCCAGTACATGAC
CTTACGGGACTTTCCTACTTGGCAGTACATCTACGTATTAGTCATCGCTATTACCATGGTGATGCGGTTT
TGGCAGTACACCAATGGGCGTGGATAGCGGTTTGACTCACGGGGATTTCCAAGTCTCCACCCCATTGACG
TCAATGGGAGTTTGTTTTGGCACCAAAATCAACGGGACTTTCCAAAATGTCGTAATAACCCCGCCCCGTT
GACGCAAATGGGCGGTAGGCGTGTACGGTGGGAGGTCTATATAAGCAGAGCTCGTTTAGTGAACCGTCAG
ATCGCCTGGAGACGCCATCCACGCTGTTTTGACCTCCATAGAAGACACCGGGACCGATCCAGCCTCCGCG
GCCGGGAACGGTGCATTGGAACGCGGATTCCCCGTGCCAAGAGTGACGTAAGTACCGCCTATAGACTCTA
TAGGCACACCCCTTTGGCTCTTATGCATGCTATACTGTTTTTGGCTTGGGGCCTATACACCCCCGCTTCC
ATATGCTATAGGTGATGGTATAGCTTAGCCTATAGGTGTGGGTTATTGACCATTATTGACCACTCCCCTA
TTGGTGACGATACTTTCCATTACTAATCCATAACATGGCTCTTTGCCACAACTATCTCTATTGGCTATAT
GCCAATACTCTGTCCTTCAGAGACTGACACGGACTCTGTATTTTTACAGGATGGGGTCCCATTTATTATT
TACAAATTCACATATACAACAACGCCGTCCCCCGTGCCCGCAGTTTTTATTAAACATAGCGTGGGATCTC
CACGCGAATCTCGGGTACGTGTTCCGGACATGGGCTCTTCTCCGGTAGCGGCGGAGCTTCCACATCCGAG
CCCTGGTCCCATGCCTCCAGCGGCTCATGGTCGCTCGGCAGCTCCTTGCTCCTAACAGTGGAGGCCAGAC
TTAGGCACAGCACAATGCCCACCACCACCAGTGTGCCGCACAAGGCCGTGGCGGTAGGGTATGTGTCTGA
AAATGAGCTCGGAGATTGGGCTCGCACCGCTGACGCAGATGGAAGACTTAAGGCAGCGGCAGAAGAAGAT
GCAGGCAGCTGAGTTGTTGTATTCTGATAAGAGTCAGAGGTAACTCCCGTTGCGGTGCTGTTAACGGTGG
AGGGCAGTGTAGTCTGAGCAGTACTCGTTGCTGCCGCGCGCGCCACCAGACATAATAGCTGACAGACTAA
CAGACTGTTCCTTTCCATGGGTCTTTTCTGCAGAAGCTTGAATTCTCGAGGATCCGCGGCCGCGCCACCA
TGGAGGGCAGCTGGAGAGATGTCCTGGCTGTGCTGGTCATCCTGGCTCAGCTGACAGCTTCCGGATCCAG
TTATCAGATCATAGAAGGTCCTCAGAATGTAACAGTCCTAAAGGACTCAGAGGCTCACTTCAACTGCACC
GTGACTCACGGCTGGAAGCTTCTCATGTGGACTCTTAACCAAATGGTGGTGCTGAGTCTCACCACCCAAG
GACCCATCATCACCAACAACCGCTTCACCTATGCCAGTTACAACAGCACTGACAGCTTCATCTCGGAGTT
GATCATCCATGATGTGCAGCCCAGTGACTCGGGATCCGTGCAATGCAGCCTGCAGAACAGCCATGGGTTT
GGATCTGCCTTCCTCTCAGTGCAAGTCATGGGGACCCTGAACATTCCTAGCAACAACCTTATAGTCACTG
AGGGTGAACCCTGTAATGTGACTTGCTATGCCGTGGGCTGGACCTCACTCCCGGATATTTCCTGGGAGCT
TGAGGTTCCCGTAAGCCATTCGAGTTACAATTCCTTTCTGGAGCCGGGCAACTTTATGAGGGTCTTGAGT
GTCCTGGACCTCACACCACTGGGCAACGGGACCTTGACTTGTGTGGCAGAGCTGAAGGACTTGCAGGCCA
GCAAGTCCTTAACTGTCAACCTGACTGTGGTTCAGCCTCCACCTGACAGTATTGGAGAGGAAGGCCCAGC
ACTGCCGACCGGCGCGCCTGGATCTTCCGGAATCATCCCAGTTGAGGAGGAGAACCCGGACTTCTGGAAC
CGCGAGGCAGCCGAGGCCCTGGGTGCCGCCAAGAAGCTGCAGCCTGCACAGACAGCCGCCAAGAACCTCA
TCATCTTCCTGGGCGATGGGATGGGGGTGTCTACGGTGACAGCTGCCAGGATCCTAAAAGGGCAGAAGAA
GGACAAACTGGGGCCTGAGATACCCCTGGCCATGGACCGCTTCCCATATGTGGCTCTGTCCAAGACATAC
AATGTAGACAAACATGTGCCAGACAGTGGAGCCACAGCCACGGCCTACCTGTGCGGGGTCAAGGGCAACT
TCCAGACCATTGGCTTGAGTGCAGCCGCCCGCTTTAACCAGTGCAACACGACACGCGGCAACGAGGTCAT
CTCCGTGATGAATCGGGCCAAGAAAGCAGGGAAGTCAGTGGGAGTGGTAACCACCACACGAGTGCAGCAC
GCCTCGCCAGCCGGCACCTACGCCCACACGGTGAACCGCAACTGGTACTCGGACGCCGACGTGCCTGCCT
CGGCCCGCCAGGAGGGGTGCCAGGACATCGCTACGCAGCTCATCTCCAACATGGACATTGACGTGATCCT
AGGTGGGGGCCGAAAGTACATGTTTCGCATGGGAACCCCAGACCCTGAGTACCCAGATGACTACAGCCAA
GGTGGGACCAGGCTGGACGGGAAGAATCTGGTGCAGGAATGGCTGGCGAAGCGCCAGGGTGCCCGGTACG
TGTGGAACCGCACTGAGCTCATGCAGGCTTCCCTGGACCCGTCTGTGACCCATCTCATGGGTCTCTTTGA
GCCTGGAGACATGAAATACGAGATCCACCGAGACTCCACACTGGACCCCTCCCTGATGGAGATGACAGAG
GCTGCCCTGCGCCTGCTGAGCAGGAACCCCCGCGGCTTCTTCCTCTTCGTGGAGGGTGGTCGCATCGACC
ATGGTCATCATGAAAGCAGGGCTTACCGGGCACTGACTGAGACGATCATGTTCGACGACGCCATTGAGAG
GGCGGGCCAGCTCACCAGCGAGGAGGACACGCTGAGCCTCGTCACTGCCGACCACTCCCACGTCTTCTCC
TTCGGAGGCTACCCCCTGCGAGGGAGCTCCATCTTCGGGCTGGCCCCTGGCAAGGCCCGGGACAGGAAGG
CCTACACGGTCCTCCTATACGGAAACGGTCCAGGCTATGTGCTCAAGGACGGCGCCCGGCCGGATGTTAC
CGAGAGCGAGAGCGGGAGCCCCGAGTATCGGCAGCAGTCAGCAGTGCCCCTGGACGAAGAGACCCACGCA
GGCGAGGACGTGGCGGTGTTCGCGCGCGGCCCGCAGGCGCACCTGGTTCACGGCGTGCAGGAGCAGACCT
TCATAGCGCACGTCATGGCCTTCGCCGCCTGCCTGGAGCCCTACACCGCCTGCGACCTGGCGCCCCCCGC
CGGCACCACCGACGCCGCGCACCCGGGTCATCATCACCATCACCATTAATCTAGAGATCTTATTAAAGCA
GAACTTGTTTATTGCAGCTTATAATGGTTACAAATAAAGCAATAGCATCACAAATTTCACAAATAAAGCA
TTTTTTTCACTGCATTCTAGTTGTGGTTTGTCCAAACTCATCAATGTATCTTATCATGTCTGGTCGACTC
TAGCTAGACTCTTCCGCTTCCTCGCTCACTGACTCGCTGCGCTCGGTCGTTCGGCTGCGGCGAGCGGTAT
CAGCTCACTCAAAGGCGGTAATACGGTTATCCACAGAATCAGGGGATAACGCAGGAAAGAACATGTGAGC
AAAAGGCCAGCAAAAGGCCAGGAACCGTAAAAAGGCCGCGTTGCTGGCGTTTTTCCATAGGCTCCGCCCC
CCTGACGAGCATCACAAAAATCGACGCTCAAGTCAGAGGTGGCGAAACCCGACAGGACTATAAAGATACC
AGGCGTTTCCCCCTGGAAGCTCCCTCGTGCGCTCTCCTGTTCCGACCCTGCCGCTTACCGGATACCTGTC
CGCCTTTCTCCCTTCGGGAAGCGTGGCGCTTTCTCATAGCTCACGCTGTAGGTATCTCAGTTCGGTGTAG
GTCGTTCGCTCCAAGCTGGGCTGTGTGCACGAACCCCCCGTTCAGCCCGACCGCTGCGCCTTATCCGGTA
ACTATCGTCTTGAGTCCAACCCGGTAAGACACGACTTATCGCCACTGGCAGCAGCCACTGGTAACAGGAT
TAGCAGAGCGAGGTATGTAGGCGGTGCTACAGAGTTCTTGAAGTGGTGGCCTAACTACGGCTACACTAGA
AGAACAGTATTTGGTATCTGCGCTCTGCTGAAGCCAGTTACCTTCGGAAAAAGAGTTGGTAGCTCTTGAT
CCGGCAAACAAACCACCGCTGGTAGCGGTGGTTTTTTTGTTTGCAAGCAGCAGATTACGCGCAGAAAAAA
AGGATCTCAAGAAGATCCTTTGATCTTTTCTACGGGGTCTGACGCTCAGTGGAACGAAAACTCACGTTAA
GGGATTTTGGTCATGAGATTATCAAAAAGGATCTTCACCTAGATCCTTTTAAATTAAAAATGAAGTTTTA
AATCAATCTAAAGTATATATGAGTAAACTTGGTCTGACAGTTACCAATGCTTAATCAGTGAGGCACCTAT
CTCAGCGATCTGTCTATTTCGTTCATCCATAGTTGCCTGACTCCCCGTCGTGTAGATAACTACGATACGG
GAGGGCTTACCATCTGGCCCCAGTGCTGCAATGATACCGCGAGACCCACGCTCACCGGCTCCAGATTTAT
CAGCAATAAACCAGCCAGCCGGAAGGGCCGAGCGCAGAAGTGGTCCTGCAACTTTATCCGCCTCCATCCA
GTCTATTAATTGTTGCCGGGAAGCTAGAGTAAGTAGTTCGCCAGTTAATAGTTTGCGCAACGTTGTTGCC
ATTGCTACAGGCATCGTGGTGTCACGCTCGTCGTTTGGTATGGCTTCATTCAGCTCCGGTTCCCAACGAT
CAAGGCGAGTTACATGATCCCCCATGTTGTGCAAAAAAGCGGTTAGCTCCTTCGGTCCTCCGATCGTTGT
CAGAAGTAAGTTGGCCGCAGTGTTATCACTCATGGTTATGGCAGCACTGCATAATTCTCTTACTGTCATG
CCATCCGTAAGATGCTTTTCTGTGACTGGTGAGTACTCAACCAAGTCATTCTGAGAATAGTGTATGCGGC
GACCGAGTTGCTCTTGCCCGGCGTCAATACGGGATAATACCGCGCCACATAGCAGAACTTTAAAAGTGCT
CATCATTGGAAAACGTTCTTCGGGGCGAAAACTCTCAAGGATCTTACCGCTGTTGAGATCCAGTTCGATG
TAACCCACTCGTGCACCCAACTGATCTTCAGCATCTTTTACTTTCACCAGCGTTTCTGGGTGAGCAAAAA
CAGGAAGGCAAAATGCCGCAAAAAAGGGAATAAGGGCGACACGGAAATGTTGAATACTCATACTCTTCCT
TTTTCAATATTATTGAAGCATTTATCAGGGTTATTGTCTCATGAGCGGATACATATTTGAATGTATTTAG
AAAAATAAACAAATAGGGGTTCCGCGCACATTTCCCCGAAAAGTGCCACCTGACGTCTAAGAAACCATTA
TTATCATGACATTAACCTATAAAAATAGGCGTATCACGAGGCCCTTTCGTCTCGCGCGTTTCGGTGATGA
CGGTGAAAACCTCTGACACATGCAGCTCCCGGAGGAATGTGTGTCAGTTAGGGTGTGGAAAGTCCCCAGG
CTCCCCAGGCAGGCAGAAGTATGCAAAGCATGCATCTCAATTAGTCAGCAACCAGGTGTGGAAAGTCCCC
AGGCTCCCCAGCAGGCAGAAGTATGCAAAGCATGCATCTCAATTAGTCAGCAACCATAGTCCCGCCCCTA
ACTCCGCCCATCCCGCCCCTAACTCCGCCCAGTTCCGCCCATTCTCCGCCCCATGGCTGACTAATTTTTT
TTATTTATGCAGAGGCCGAGGCCGCCTCTGCCTCTGAGCTATTCCAGAAGTAGTGAGGAGGCTTTTTTGG
AGGCCTAGGCTTTTGCAAAAAGCTCCCGGGAGCTTGTATATCCATTTTCGTCCCGGAGACGGTCACAGCT
TGTCTGTAAGCGGATGCCGGGAGCAGACAAGCCCGTCAGGGCGCGTCAGCGGGTGTTGGCGGGTGTCGGG
GCTGGCTTAACTATGCGGCATCAGAGCAGATTGTACTGAGAGTGCACCATATGCGGTGTGAAATACCGCA
CAGATGCGTAAGGAGAAAATACCGCATCAGGAAATTGTAAGCGTTAATATTTTGTTAAAATTCGCGTTAA
ATTTTTGTTAAATCAGCTCATTTTTTAACCAATAGGCCGAAATCGGCAAAATCCCTTATAAATCAAAAGA
ATAGACCGAGATAGGGT
[37 nt withheld, positions 6738-6774]
AAAGAACGTGGACTCCAACGTCAAAGG
[49 nt withheld, positions 6802-6850]
T
[91 nt withheld, positions 6852-6942]
G
[124 nt withheld, positions 6944-7067]
CCATTCGCCATTCAGGCTGCGCAACTGTTGGGAAGGGCGATCGGTGCGGGCCTCTTCGCTATTACGCCAG
CTGGCGAAAGGGGGATGTGCTGCAAGGCGATTAAGTTGGGTAACGCCAGGGTTTTCCCAGTCACGACGTT
GTAAAACGACGGCCAGTGAATT
Features (pLannotate 1.2.2; 14 found; start..end, strand, type, name):
     25..408     +  enhancer       CMV enhancer: human cytomegalovirus immediate early enhancer
    410..609     +  promoter       CMV promoter: human cytomegalovirus (CMV) immediate early promoter
    748..1573    +  intron         CMV intron A: human cytomegalovirus intron A (Chapman et al., 1991)
   1610..2326    +  CDS            Igsf5 (fragment): IGSF5_MOUSE - Also known as Jam4. Experimental evidence at protein level: Swiss-Prot protein existence level 1. Provides, together with MAGI1, an adhesion machinery at tight junctions, which may regulate the permeability of kidney glomerulus and small intestinal epithelial cells. Mediates calcium-independent homophilic cell adhesion. In testis, it may function as a cell adhesion molecule rather than a tight-junction protein. It may participate in the adhesion between spermatogonia-spermatogonia, spermatogonia-Sertoli cells, and Sertoli cells-Sertoli cells. From Mus musculus (Mouse).
   2342..3793    +  CDS            SEAP: secreted alkaline phosphatase from human placenta The natural enzyme has a C-terminal transmembrane sequence that is replaced by a GPI anchor.
   3852..3973    +  polyA_signal   SV40 poly(A) signal: SV40 polyadenylation signal
   4182..4770    -  rep_origin     ori: high-copy-number ColE1/pMB1/pBR322/pUC origin of replication
   4941..5801    -  CDS            AmpR: β-lactamase; bla; confers resistance to ampicillin, carbenicillin, and related antibiotics
   5802..5906    -  promoter       AmpR promoter: bla
   6001..6036    +  CDS            rop (fragment): Rop protein, which maintains plasmids at low copy number; rop
   6059..6389    +  promoter       SV40 promoter: SV40 enhancer and early promoter
   6512..6611    +  misc_feature   bom (fragment): basis of mobility region from pBR322
   6639..7067    -  rep_origin     f1 ori (sequence partly withheld): f1 bacteriophage origin of replication; arrow indicates direction of (+) strand synthesis
   7071..7228    -  CDS            lacZα (fragment): LacZα fragment of β-galactosidase; lacZ fragment
