[The description below was written by a language model from this plasmid's Addgene catalogue record and pLannotate feature annotations shown in this document.]
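Description:
Jam4.1-AP-His is a mammalian expression plasmid built on the pCMVi-SV40ori backbone that produces a secreted, tagged form of the mouse cell-adhesion protein JAM-4 (Igsf5), isoform 1. It is propagated in E. coli as a high-copy plasmid through a ColE1/pUC-type origin and selected with ampicillin via the β-lactamase gene. The annotation also picks up an f1 phage origin and short remnants of rop, bom and lacZα, which are leftover backbone fragments rather than functional elements. An SV40 enhancer/early promoter region is annotated as well. It normally contains the SV40 origin, consistent with the backbone name, and would allow episomal amplification in cells expressing large T antigen.

The expression cassette is driven by the human CMV immediate-early enhancer and promoter followed by CMV intron A, an arrangement commonly used to boost transcript processing and expression. Downstream, a roughly 0.7 kb fragment encoding the JAM-4 extracellular region is cloned between NotI and AscI sites, both retained. It is positioned upstream of backbone-encoded human placental alkaline phosphatase (annotated as SEAP) and a 6X histidine tag, so that the ectodomain carries AP-His at its C terminus. The His tag is listed in the catalogue fields but is not separately annotated in the feature table. An SV40 polyadenylation signal terminates the transcript.

Lacking the transmembrane and cytoplasmic portions, the fusion is expected to be released from transfected cells. The alkaline phosphatase moiety provides an enzymatic readout and the His tag a handle for capture or purification. The associated publication describes an extracellular biochemical screen for receptor-ligand interactions among cell-surface recognition proteins in the retina, for which this construct would serve as one of the AP-tagged ectodomain reagents.
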