Addgene plasmid #71955: Jam4.1-AP-His
Purpose: Expresses the extracellular region of the JAM-4, isoform 1 protein, C-terminally fused to alkaline phosphatase + 6X histidine tag.
Depositing lab: Woj Wojtowicz. Depositing organization: University of California, Berkeley. Publication: An extracellular biochemical screen reveals that FLRTs and Unc5s mediate neuronal subtype recognition in the retina. Visser JJ, Cheng Y, Perry SC, Chastain AB, Parsa B, Masri SS, Ray TA, Kay JN, Wojtowicz WM. Elife. 2015 Dec 3;4. pii: e08149. doi: 10.7554/eLife.08149. PubMed 26633812.
Backbone
  Vector backbone: pCMVi-SV40ori
  Vector type: Mammalian Expression
Growth in bacteria
  Bacterial resistance: Ampicillin, 100 μg/mL
  Growth temperature: 37°C
  Growth strain: DH5alpha
  Copy number: High Copy
Gene/Insert
  Gene/Insert name: Jam4.1 (alt names: Junction adhesion molecule 4, isoform 1; Immunoglobulin superfamily, member 5; Jam4; JCAM; NCBI gene ID 72058; Reference sequence NM_001177886.1)
  Species: M. musculus (mouse)
  Insert size (bp): 711
  Entrez Gene: Igsf5 (a.k.a. 2010003D20Rik, JCAM, Jam4)
  Promoter: CMV
  Tag / fusion protein: AP-His (C terminal on backbone)
  Cloning method: Restriction Enzyme; 5′ cloning site NotI (not destroyed); 3′ cloning site AscI (not destroyed)
  Sequencing primers: 5′ GTCAGAGGTAACTCCCGTTGC; 3′ GAGGTTCTTGGCGGCTGTC
Terms and licenses: Academic/Nonprofit Terms; Industry Terms: Not Available to Industry
How to cite: Jam4.1-AP-His was a gift from Woj Wojtowicz (Addgene plasmid # 71955 ; http://n2t.net/addgene:71955 ; RRID:Addgene_71955)
