>Addgene plasmid #71955 | Jam4.1-AP-His | addgene partial sequence | sequence record 135417 | pMRB101-F 5'-aagatgcaggcagctgagtt-3'
CCGTTGCGGTGCTGTTAACGGTGGAGGGCAGTGTAGTCTGAGCAGTACTCGTTGCTGCCGCGCGCGCCAC
CAGACATAATAGCTGACAGACTAACAGACTGTTCCTTTCCATGGGTCTTTTCTGCAGAAGCTTGAATTCT
CGAGGATCCGCGGCCGCGCCACCATGGAGGGCAGCTGGAGAGATGTCCTGGCTGTGCTGGTCATCCTGGC
TCAGCTGACAGCTTCCGGATCCAGTTATCAGATCATAGAAGGTCCTCAGAATGTAACAGTCCTAAAGGAC
TCAGAGGCTCACTTCAACTGCACCGTGACTCACGGCTGGAAGCTTCTCATGTGGACTCTTAACCAAATGG
TGGTGCTGAGTCTCACCACCCAAGGACCCATCATCACCAACAACCGCTTCACCTATGCCAGTTACAACAG
CACTGACAGCTTCATCTCGGAGTTGATCATCCATGATGTGCAGCCCAGTGACTCGGGATCCGTGCAATGC
AGCCTGCAGAACAGCCATGGGTTTGGATCTGCCTTCCTCTCAGTGCAAGTCATGGGGACCCTGAACATTC
CTAGCAACAACCTTATAGTCACTGAGGGTGAACCCTGTAATGTGACTTGCTATGCCGTGGGCTGGACCTC
ACTCCCGGATATTTCCTGGGAGCTTGAGGTTCCCGTAAGCCATTCGAGTTACAATTCCTTTCTGGAGCCG
GGCAACTTTATGAGGGTCTTGAGTGTCCTGGACCTCACACCACTGGGCAACGGGACCTTGACTTGTGTGG
CAGAGCTGAAGGACTTGCAGGCCAGCAAGTCCTTAACTGTCAACCTGACTGTGGTTCAGC
