>Addgene plasmid #71955 | Jam4.1-AP-His | addgene partial sequence | sequence record 136228 | SV40pA-R 5'-GAAATTTGTGATGCTATTGC-3'
ATAAGATCTCTAGATTAATGGTGATGGTGATGATGACCCGGGTGCGCGGCGTCGGTGGTGCCGGCGGGGG
GCGCCAGGTCGCAGGCGGTGTAGGGCTCCAGGCAGGCGGCGAAGGCCATGACGTGCGCTATGAAGGTCTG
CTCCTGCACGCCGTGAACCAGGTGCGCCTGCGGGCCGCGCGCGAACACCGCCACGTCCTCGCCTGCGTGG
GTCTCTTCGTCCAGGGGCACTGCTGACTGCTGCCGATACTCGGGGCTCCCGCTCTCGCTCTCGGTAACAT
CCGGCCGGGCGCCGTCCTTGAGCACATAGCCTGGACCGTTTCCGTATAGGAGGACCGTGTAGGCCTTCCT
GTCCCGGGCCTTGCCAGGGGCCAGCCCGAAGATGGAGCTCCCTCGCAGGGGGTAGCCTCCGAAGGAGAAG
ACGTGGGAGTGGTCGGCAGTGACGAGGCTCAGCGTGTCCTCCTCGCTGGTGAGCTGGCCCGCCCTCTCAA
TGGCGTCGTCGAACATGATCGTCTCAGTCAGTGCCCGGTAAGCCCTGCTTTCATGATGACCATGGTCGAT
GCGACCACCCTCCACGAAGAGGAAGAAGCCGCGGGGGTTCCTGCTCAGCAGGCGCAGGGCAGCCTCTGTC
ATCTCCATCAGGGAGGGGTCCAGTGTGGAGTCTCGGTGGATCTCGTATTTCATGTCTCCAGGCTCAAAGA
GACCCATGAGATGGGTCACAGACGGGTCCAGG
